Addgene plasmid #213593: pInducer-myc-ERK1-R84S/S170D
Purpose: Doxycycline inducible expression of myc-tagged ERK1-R84S/S170D cDNA in mammilian cells
Depositing lab: Channing Der. Depositing organization: University of North Carolina at Chapel Hill. Publication: Determining the ERK-regulated phosphoproteome driving KRAS-mutant cancer. Klomp JE, Diehl JN, Klomp JA, Edwards AC, Yang R, Morales AJ, Taylor KE, Drizyte-Miller K, Bryant KL, Schaefer A, Johnson JL, Huntsman EM, Yaron TM, Pierobon M, Baldelli E, Prevatte AW, Barker NK, Herring LE, Petricoin EF 3rd, Graves LM, Cantley LC, Cox AD, Der CJ, Stalnecker CA. Science. 2024 Jun 7;384(6700):eadk0850. doi: 10.1126/science.adk0850. Epub 2024 Jun 7. PubMed 38843329.
Backbone
  Vector backbone: p-Inducer10b
  Backbone size w/o insert (bp): 12153
  Vector type: Mammalian Expression, Lentiviral
  Selectable markers: Puromycin
Growth in bacteria
  Bacterial resistance: Ampicillin, 100 μg/mL
  Growth temperature: 37°C
  Growth strain: NEB Stable
  Copy number: High Copy
Gene/Insert
  Gene/Insert name: MAPK3
  Species: H. sapiens (human)
  Insert size (bp): 1185
  Mutation: R84S, S170D
  Entrez Gene: MAPK3 (a.k.a. ERK-1, ERK1, ERT2, HS44KDAP, HUMKER1A, P44ERK1, P44MAPK, PRKM3, p44-ERK1, p44-MAPK)
  Tag / fusion protein: MYC (N terminal on insert)
  Cloning method: Restriction Enzyme; 5′ cloning site Age1 (not destroyed); 3′ cloning site Mlu1 (not destroyed)
Terms and licenses: Academic/Nonprofit Terms; Industry Terms: Not Available to Industry
How to cite: pInducer-myc-ERK1-R84S/S170D was a gift from Channing Der (Addgene plasmid # 213593 ; http://n2t.net/addgene:213593 ; RRID:Addgene_213593)
