[The description below was written by a language model from this plasmid's Addgene catalogue record and pLannotate feature annotations shown in this document.]
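Description:
pInducer-myc-ERK1-R84S/S170D is a lentiviral, doxycycline-inducible mammalian expression plasmid built on the p-Inducer10b backbone. It is maintained in E. coli through a high-copy ColE1/pUC-type origin with ampicillin resistance. An f1 origin is also annotated. The lentiviral portion includes a truncated HIV-1 5' LTR, the Ψ packaging signal with an adjoining gag fragment, the RRE for Rev-dependent RNA export, the cPPT/CTS, WPRE, and a self-inactivating ΔU3 3' LTR. This arrangement lets the region between the LTRs be packaged into viral particles and integrated into target cells.

The payload is human MAPK3 (ERK1) cDNA carrying the R84S and S170D substitutions and an N-terminal myc tag, cloned between AgeI and MluI sites. It lies downstream of a tetracycline response element with seven tetO copies fused to a minimal CMV promoter. On the same provirus, a constitutive human UbC promoter drives rtTA3, followed by an EMCV IRES and the puromycin resistance gene. One vector therefore supplies the transactivator, the selection marker for transduced cells, and the inducible transgene, and adding doxycycline allows rtTA3 to bind the TRE and switch on myc-ERK1. A loxP site and a partial loxP site flank the rtTA3 coding region.

The feature table also lists an EM7-driven bleomycin/Zeocin resistance gene upstream of the TRE. Outside the LTRs it lists an SV40 promoter followed by fragmentary hygromycin and ble sequences, which appear to be backbone remnants. The record does not state the functional effect of the two mutations. The stated purpose is inducible expression of this ERK1 variant in mammalian cells, and the associated work concerns ERK signalling in KRAS-mutant cancer.
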