Features (pLannotate 1.2.2; 38 found; start..end, strand, type, name):
    488..721     +  misc_feature   RRE: The Rev response element (RRE) of HIV-1 allows for Rev-dependent mRNA export from the nucleus to the cytoplasm.
   1098..1198    +  CDS            Rev (fragment): human immunodeficiency virus 1 (HIV-1) Rev protein; rev; enhances nuclear export of unspliced and incompletely spliced viral mRNAs
   1248..1365    +  misc_feature   cPPT/CTS: central polypurine tract and central termination sequence of HIV-1
   1430..1804    -  CDS            BleoR: antibiotic-binding protein; Sh ble from Streptoalloteichus hindustanus; confers resistance to bleomycin, phleomycin, and Zeocin™
   1824..1871    -  promoter       EM7 promoter: synthetic bacterial promoter&nbsp
   1941..2213    +  protein_bind   tetracycline response element: contains seven copies of the tetracycline operator tetO tetracycline repressor TetR
   2224..2241    +  misc_feature   MCS (fragment): pUC18/19 multiple cloning site
   2246..2284    +  promoter       minimal CMV promoter: human cytomegalovirus (CMV) immediate early promoter
   2419..3555    +  CDS            MAPK3: MK03_HUMAN - Also known as ERK1, PRKM3. Experimental evidence at protein level: Swiss-Prot protein existence level 1. Serine/threonine kinase which acts as an essential component of the MAP kinase signal transduction pathway. MAPK1/ERK2 and MAPK3/ERK1 are the 2 MAPKs which play an important role in the MAPK/ERK cascade. They participate also in a signaling cascade initiated by activated KIT and KITLG/SCF. Depending on the cellular context, the MAPK/ERK cascade mediates diverse biological functions such as cell growth, adhesion, survival and differentiation through the regulation of transcripti
   3572..4783    +  promoter       UbC promoter: human ubiquitin C promoter
   4790..4823    -  protein_bind   loxP: Cre-mediated recombination occurs in the 8-bp core sequence (GCATACAT). Cre recombinase
   4830..5527    +  CDS            rtTA3 (fragment): reverse tetracycline transactivator 3 activates expression from Tet-responsive promoters in the presence of doxycycline
   5457..5567    +  CDS            VP48: 3 tandem repeats of the minimal activation domain of herpes simplex virus VP16 (Cheng et al., 2013)
   5577..5607    +  protein_bind   loxP (fragment): Cre-mediated recombination occurs in the 8-bp core sequence (GCATACAT). Cre recombinase
   5625..6197    +  misc_feature   IRES: internal ribosome entry site (IRES) of the encephalomyocarditis virus (EMCV)
   6206..6802    +  CDS            PuroR: puromycin N-acetyltransferase; pac from Streptomyces alboniger; confers resistance to puromycin
   6824..7412    +  misc_feature   WPRE: woodchuck hepatitis virus posttranscriptional regulatory element
   7429..7617    +  CDS            nef (fragment): NEF_HV1Z2 - Experimental evidence at protein level: Swiss-Prot protein existence level 1. Extracellular Nef protein targets CD4(+) T-lymphocytes for apoptosis by interacting with CXCR4 surface receptors. From Human immunodeficiency virus type 1 group M subtype D (isolate Z2/CDC-Z34) (HIV-1).
   7619..7852    +  LTR            3' LTR (ΔU3): self-inactivating 3' long terminal repeat (LTR) from HIV-1
   7959..8183    +  polyA_signal   bGH poly(A) signal: bovine growth hormone polyadenylation signal
   8187..8208    +  promoter       SV40 promoter (fragment): SV40 enhancer and early promoter
   8229..8657    +  rep_origin     f1 ori (sequence partly withheld): f1 bacteriophage origin of replication; arrow indicates direction of (+) strand synthesis
   8671..9000    +  promoter       SV40 promoter: SV40 enhancer and early promoter
   9077..9693    +  CDS            HygR (fragment): aminoglycoside phosphotransferase from E. coli confers resistance to hygromycin
   9703..9828    +  CDS            ble (fragment): BLE_KLEPN - Experimental evidence at protein level: Swiss-Prot protein existence level 1. Binding protein with a strong affinity to the bleomycin family of antibiotics. Binds to CL990; an antimitotic-antibiotic compound. From Klebsiella pneumoniae.
   9823..9904    +  polyA_signal   SV40 poly(A) signal: SV40 polyadenylation signal
  10015..10037   -  protein_bind   lac operator (fragment): The lac repressor binds to the lac operator to inhibit transcription in E. coli. This inhibition can be relieved by adding lactose or isopropyl-β-D-thiogalactopyranoside (IPTG). lac repressor encoded by lacI
  10041..10071   -  promoter       lac promoter: promoter for the E. coli lac operon
  10086..10107   -  protein_bind   CAP binding site: CAP binding activates transcription in the presence of cAMP. E. coli catabolite activator protein
  10120..10212   -  CDS            lacI (fragment): lac repressor; lacI; The lac repressor binds to the lac operator to inhibit transcription in E. coli. This inhibition can be relieved by adding lactose or isopropyl-β-D-thiogalactopyranoside (IPTG).
  10395..10983   -  rep_origin     ori: high-copy-number ColE1/pMB1/pBR322/pUC origin of replication
  11154..12014   -  CDS            AmpR: β-lactamase; bla; confers resistance to ampicillin, carbenicillin, and related antibiotics
  12015..12119   -  promoter       AmpR promoter: bla
  12167..12301   +  polyA_signal   SV40 poly(A) signal: SV40 polyadenylation signal
  12468..12797   +  CDS            nef (fragment): NEF_HV1BR - Experimental evidence at protein level: Swiss-Prot protein existence level 1. Extracellular Nef protein targets CD4(+) T-lymphocytes for apoptosis by interacting with CXCR4 surface receptors (PubMed:14990729). From Human immunodeficiency virus type 1 group M subtype B (isolate BRU/LAI) (HIV-1).
  12845..13102   +  LTR            5' LTR (truncated): truncated 5' long terminal repeat (LTR) from HIV-1
  13149..13274   +  misc_feature   HIV-1 Ψ: packaging signal of human immunodeficiency virus type 1
  13258..313     +  CDS            HIV-1 gag (fragment) (across the origin): gag protein from human immunodeficiency virus 1; gag
>Addgene plasmid #213593 | pInducer-myc-ERK1-R84S/S170D | addgene full sequence | sequence record 424978 | Addgene NGS Result
CGGGGGAGAATTAGATCGCGATGGGAAAAAATTCGGTTAAGGCCAGGGGGAAAGAAAAAATATAAATTAA
AACATATAGTATGGGCAAGCAGGGAGCTAGAACGATTCGCAGTTAATCCTGGCCTGTTAGAAACATCAGA
AGGCTGTAGACAAATACTGGGACAGCTACAACCATCCCTTCAGACAGGATCAGAAGAACTTAGATCATTA
TATAATACAGTAGCAACCCTCTATTGTGTGCATCAAAGGATAGAGATAAAAGACACCAAGGAAGCTTTAG
ACAAGATAGAGGAAGAGCAAAACAAAAGTAAGACCACCGCACAGCAAGCGGCCGGCCGCTGATCTTCAGA
CCTGGAGGAGGAGATATGAGGGACAATTGGAGAAGTGAATTATATAAATATAAAGTAGTAAAAATTGAAC
CATTAGGAGTAGCACCCACCAAGGCAAAGAGAAGAGTGGTGCAGAGAGAAAAAAGAGCAGTGGGAATAGG
AGCTTTGTTCCTTGGGTTCTTGGGAGCAGCAGGAAGCACTATGGGCGCAGCGTCAATGACGCTGACGGTA
CAGGCCAGACAATTATTGTCTGGTATAGTGCAGCAGCAGAACAATTTGCTGAGGGCTATTGAGGCGCAAC
AGCATCTGTTGCAACTCACAGTCTGGGGCATCAAGCAGCTCCAGGCAAGAATCCTGGCTGTGGAAAGATA
CCTAAAGGATCAACAGCTCCTGGGGATTTGGGGTTGCTCTGGAAAACTCATTTGCACCACTGCTGTGCCT
TGGAATGCTAGTTGGAGTAATAAATCTCTGGAACAGATTTGGAATCACACGACCTGGATGGAGTGGGACA
GAGAAATTAACAATTACACAAGCTTAATACACTCCTTAATTGAAGAATCGCAAAACCAGCAAGAAAAGAA
TGAACAAGAATTATTGGAATTAGATAAATGGGCAAGTTTGTGGAATTGGTTTAACATAACAAATTGGCTG
TGGTATATAAAATTATTCATAATGATAGTAGGAGGCTTGGTAGGTTTAAGAATAGTTTTTGCTGTACTTT
CTATAGTGAATAGAGTTAGGCAGGGATATTCACCATTATCGTTTCAGACCCACCTCCCAACCCCGAGGGG
ACCCGACAGGCCCGAAGGAATAGAAGAAGAAGGTGGAGAGAGAGACAGAGACAGATCCATTCGATTAGTG
AACGGATCGGCACTGCGTGCGCCAATTCTGCAGACAAATGGCAGTATTCATCCACAATTTTAAAAGAAAA
GGGGGGATTGGGGGGTACAGTGCAGGGGAAAGAATAGTAGACATAATAGCAACAGACATACAAACTAAAG
AATTACAAAAACAAATTACAAAAATTCAAAATTTTCGGGTTTATTACAGGGACAGCAGAGATCCAGTTTG
GTTAGTACCGGGCCCGCTCTAGTCCGGAATCAGTCCTGCTCCTCGGCCACGAAGTGCACGCAGTTGCCGG
CCGGGTCGCGCAGGGCGAACTCCCGCCCCCACGGCTGCTCGCCGATCTCGGTCATGGCCGGCCCGGAGGC
GTCCCGGAAGTTCGTGGACACGACCTCCGACCACTCGGCGTACAGCTCGTCCAGGCCGCGCACCCACACC
CAGGCCAGGGTGTTGTCCGGCACCACCTGGTCCTGGACCGCGCTGATGAACAGGGTCACGTCGTCCCGGA
CCACACCGGCGAAGTCGTCCTCCACGAAGTCCCGGGAGAACCCGAGCCGGTCGGTCCAGAACTCGACCGC
TCCGGCGACGTCGCGCGCGGTGAGCACCGGAACGGCACTGGTCAACTTGGCCATGGTGGCCCTCCTATAG
TGAGTCGTATTATACTATGCCGATATACTATGCCGATGATTAATTGTCAACACGTGCTGCAGGTCCGAGG
TTCTAGGCTAGCTTAAAGGAACCAATTCAGTCGACTGGATCCTTTACCACTCCCTATCAGTGATAGAGAA
AAGTGAAAGTCGAGTTTACCACTCCCTATCAGTGATAGAGAAAAGTGAAAGTCGAGTTTACCACTCCCTA
TCAGTGATAGAGAAAAGTGAAAGTCGAGTTTACCACTCCCTATCAGTGATAGAGAAAAGTGAAAGTCGAG
TGTTTACCACTCCCTATCAGTGATAGAGAAAAGTGAAAGTCGAGTTTACCACTCCCTATCAGTGATAGAG
AAAAGTGAAAGTCGAGTTTACCACTCCCTATCAGTGATAGAGAAAAGTGAAAGTCGAGCTCGGTACCCGG
GTCGAGGTAGGCGTGTACGGTGGGAGGCCTATATAAGCAGAGCTCGTTTAGTGAACCGTCAGATCGCCTG
GAGACGCCATCCACGCTGTTTTGACCTCCATAGAAGACACCGGGACCGATCCAGCCTACCGGTATGGAGC
AGAAGCTGATCTCCGAGGAGGACCTGGGATCTGGGCATATGGCGGCGGCGGCGGCTCAGGGGGGCGGGGG
CGGGGAGCCCCGTAGAACCGAGGGGGTCGGCCCGGGGGTCCCGGGGGAGGTGGAGATGGTGAAGGGGCAG
CCGTTCGACGTGGGCCCGCGCTACACGCAGTTGCAGTACATCGGCGAGGGCGCGTACGGCATGGTCAGCT
CGGCCTATGACCACGTGCGCAAGACTCGCGTGGCCATCAAGAAGATCAGCCCCTTCGAACATCAGACCTA
CTGCCAGAGCACGCTCCGGGAGATCCAGATCCTGCTGCGCTTCCGCCATGAGAATGTCATCGGCATCCGA
GACATTCTGCGGGCGTCCACCCTGGAAGCCATGAGAGATGTCTACATTGTGCAGGACCTGATGGAGACTG
ACCTGTACAAGTTGCTGAAAAGCCAGCAGCTGAGCAATGACCATATCTGCTACTTCCTCTACCAGATCCT
GCGGGGCCTCAAGTACATCCACTCCGCCAACGTGCTCCACCGAGATCTAAAGCCCGACAACCTGCTCATC
AACACCACCTGCGACCTTAAGATTTGTGATTTCGGCCTGGCCCGGATTGCCGATCCTGAGCATGACCACA
CCGGCTTCCTGACGGAGTATGTGGCTACGCGCTGGTACCGGGCCCCAGAGATCATGCTGAACTCCAAGGG
CTATACCAAGTCCATCGACATCTGGTCTGTGGGCTGCATTCTGGCTGAGATGCTCTCTAACCGGCCCATC
TTCCCTGGCAAGCACTACCTGGATCAGCTCAACCACATTCTGGGCATCCTGGGCTCCCCATCCCAGGAGG
ACCTGAATTGTATCATCAACATGAAGGCCCGAAACTACCTACAGTCTCTGCCCTCCAAGACCAAGGTGGC
TTGGGCCAAGCTTTTCCCCAAGTCAGACTCCAAAGCCCTTGACCTGCTGGACCGGATGTTAACCTTTAAC
CCCAATAAACGGATCACAGTGGAGGAAGCGCTGGCTCACCCCTACCTGGAGCAGTACTATGACCCGACGG
ATGAGCCAGTGGCCGAGGAGCCCTTCACCTTCGCCATGGAGCTGGATGACCTACCTAAGGAGCGGCTGAA
GGAGCTCATCTTCCAGGAGACAGCACGCTTCCAGCCCGGAGTGCTGGAGGCCCCCTAGACGCGTAAGATC
TGGCCTCCGCGCCGGGTTTTGGCGCCTCCCGCGGGCGCCCCCCTCCTCACGGCGAGCGCTGCCACGTCAG
ACGAAGGGCGCAGCGAGCGTCCTGATCCTTCCGCCCGGACGCTCAGGACAGCGGCCCGCTGCTCATAAGA
CTCGGCCTTAGAACCCCAGTATCAGCAGAAGGACATTTTAGGACGGGACTTGGGTGACTCTAGGGCACTG
GTTTTCTTTCCAGAGAGCGGAACAGGCGAGGAAAAGTAGTCCCTTCTCGGCGATTCTGCGGAGGGATCTC
CGTGGGGCGGTGAACGCCGATGATTATATAAGGACGCGCCGGGTGTGGCACAGCTAGTTCCGTCGCAGCC
GGGATTTGGGTCGCGGTTCTTGTTTGTGGATCGCTGTGATCGTCACTTGGTGAGTAGCGGGCTGCTGGGC
TGGCCGGGGCTTTCGTGGCCGCCGGGCCGCTCGGTGGGACGGAAGCGTGTGGAGAGACCGCCAAGGGCTG
TAGTCTGGGTCCGCGAGCAAGGTTGCCCTGAACTGGGGGTTGGGGGGAGCGCAGCAAAATGGCGGCTGTT
CCCGAGTCTTGAATGGAAGACGCTTGTGAGGCGGGCTGTGAGGTCGTTGAAACAAGGTGGGGGGCATGGT
GGGCGGCAAGAACCCAAGGTCTTGAGGCCTTCGCTAATGCGGGAAAGCTCTTATTCGGGTGAGATGGGCT
GGGGCACCATCTGGGGACCCTGACGTGAAGTTTGTCACTGACTGGAGAACTCGGTTTGTCGTCTGTTGCG
GGGGCGGCAGTTATGGCGGTGCCGTTGGGCAGTGCACCCGTACCTTTGGGAGCGCGCGCCCTCGTCGTGT
CGTGACGTCACCCGTTCTGTTGGCTTATAATGCAGGGTGGGGCCACCTGCCGGTAGGTGTGTGGTAGGCT
TTTCTCCGTCGCAGGACGCAGGGTTCGGGCCTAGGGTAGGCTCTCCTGAATCGACAGGCGCCGGACCTCT
GGTGAGGGGAGGGATAAGTGAGGCGTCAGTTTCTTTGGTCGGTTTTATGTACCTATCTTCTTAAGTAGCT
GAAGCTCCGGTTTTGAACTATGCGCTCGGGGTTGGCGAGTGTGTTTTGTGAAGTTTTTTAGGCACCTTTT
GAAATGTAATCATTTGGGTCAATATGTAATTTTCAGTGTTAGACTAGTAAATTGTCCGCTAAATTCTGGC
CGTTTTTGGCTTTTTTGTTAGACGGATCCATAACTTCGTATAATGTATGCTATACGAAGTTATGCCACCA
TGTCTAGACTGGACAAGAGCAAAGTCATAAACGGAGCTCTGGAATTACTCAATGGTGTCGGTATCGAAGG
CCTGACGACAAGGAAACTCGCTCAAAAGCTGGGAGTTGAGCAGCCTACCCTGTACTGGCACGTGAAGAAC
AAGCGGGCCCTGCTCGATGCCCTGCCAATCGAGATGCTGGACAGGCATCATACCCACTTCTGCCCCCTGG
AAGGCGAGTCATGGCAAGACTTTCTGCGGAACAACGCCAAGTCATACCGCTGTGCTCTCCTCTCACATCG
CGACGGGGCTAAAGTGCATCTCGGCACCCGCCCAACAGAGAAACAGTACGAAACCCTGGAAAATCAGCTC
GCGTTCCTGTGTCAGCAAGGCTTCTCCCTGGAGAACGCACTGTACGCTCTGTCCGCCGTGGGCCACTTTA
CACTGGGCTGCGTATTGGAGGAACAGGAGCATCAAGTAGCAAAAGAGGAAAGAGAGACACCTACCACCGA
TTCTATGCCCCCACTTCTGAGACAAGCAATTGAGCTGTTCGACCGGCAGGGAGCCGAACCTGCCTTCCTT
TTCGGCCTGGAACTAATCATATGTGGCCTGGAGAAACAGCTAAAGTGCGAAAGCGGCGGGCCGACCGACG
CCCTTGACGATTTTGACTTAGACATGCTCCCAGCCGATGCCCTTGACGACTTTGACCTTGATATGCTGCC
TGCTGACGCTCTTGACGATTTTGACCTTGACATGCTCCCCGGGTAAATAACTTCGTATAGCATACATTAT
ACGAAGTATGGCGCGCCAATTCCGCCCCTCTCCCTCCCCCCCCCCTAACGTTACTGGCCGAAGCCGCTTG
GAATAAGGCCGGTGTGCGTTTGTCTATATGTTATTTTCCACCATATTGCCGTCTTTTGGCAATGTGAGGG
CCCGGAAACCTGGCCCTGTCTTCTTGACGAGCATTCCTAGGGGTCTTTCCCCTCTCGCCAAAGGAATGCA
AGGTCTGTTGAATGTCGTGAAGGAAGCAGTTCCTCTGGAAGCTTCTTGAAGACAAACAACGTCTGTAGCG
ACCCTTTGCAGGCAGCGGAACCCCCCACCTGGCGACAGGTGCCTCTGCGGCCAAAAGCCACGTGTATAAG
ATACACCTGCAAAGGCGGCACAACCCCAGTGCCACGTTGTGAGTTGGATAGTTGTGGAAAGAGTCAAATG
GCTCTCCTCAAGCGTATTCAACAAGGGGCTGAAGGATGCCCAGAAGGTACCCCATTGTATGGGATCTGAT
CTGGGGCCTCGGTGCACATGCTTTACATGTGTTTAGTCGAGGTTAAAAAAACGTCTAGGCCCCCCGAACC
ACGGGGACGTGGTTTTCCTTTGAAAAACACGATAATACCATGGCCACCGAGTACAAGCCCACGGTGCGCC
TCGCCACCCGCGACGACGTCCCCCGGGCCGTACGCACCCTCGCCGCCGCGTTCGCCGACTACCCCGCCAC
GCGCCACACCGTCGACCCGGACCGCCACATCGAGCGGGTCACCGAGCTGCAAGAACTCTTCCTCACGCGC
GTCGGGCTCGACATCGGCAAGGTGTGGGTCGCGGACGACGGCGCCGCGGTGGCGGTCTGGACCACGCCGG
AGAGCGTCGAAGCGGGGGCGGTGTTCGCCGAGATCGGCTCGCGCATGGCCGAGTTGAGCGGTTCCCGGCT
GGCCGCGCAGCAACAGATGGAAGGCCTCCTGGCGCCGCACCGGCCCAAGGAGCCCGCGTGGTTCCTGGCC
ACCGTCGGCGTCTCGCCCGACCACCAGGGCAAGGGTCTGGGCAGCGCCGTCGTGCTCCCCGGAGTGGAGG
CGGCCGAGCGCGCTGGGGTGCCCGCCTTCCTGGAGACCTCCGCGCCCCGCAACCTCCCCTTCTACGAGCG
GCTCGGCTTCACCGTCACCGCCGACGTCGAGGTGCCCGAAGGACCGCGCACCTGGTGCATGACCCGCAAG
CCCGGTGCCTGATTAATTAAGCGCGTCTGGAACAATCAACCTCTGGATTACAAAATTTGTGAAAGATTGA
CTGGTATTCTTAACTATGTTGCTCCTTTTACGCTATGTGGATACGCTGCTTTAATGCCTTTGTATCATGC
TATTGCTTCCCGTATGGCTTTCATTTTCTCCTCCTTGTATAAATCCTGGTTGCTGTCTCTTTATGAGGAG
TTGTGGCCCGTTGTCAGGCAACGTGGCGTGGTGTGCACTGTGTTTGCTGACGCAACCCCCACTGGTTGGG
GCATTGCCACCACCTGTCAGCTCCTTTCCGGGACTTTCGCTTTCCCCCTCCCTATTGCCACGGCGGAACT
CATCGCCGCCTGCCTTGCCCGCTGCTGGACAGGGGCTCGGCTGTTGGGCACTGACAATTCCGTGGTGTTG
TCGGGGAAGCTGACGTCCTTTCCATGGCTGCTCGCCTGTGTTGCCACCTGGATTCTGCGCGGGACGTCCT
TCTGCTACGTCCCTTCGGCCCTCAATCCAGCGGACCTTCCTTCCCGCGGCCTGCTGCCGGCTCTGCGGCC
TCTTCCGCGTCTTCGCCTTCGCCCTCAGACGAGTCGGATCTCCCTTTGGGCCGCCTCCCCGCCTGGAATT
AATTCTGCAGTCGAGACCTAGAAAAACATGGAGCAATCACAAGTAGCAATACAGCAGCTACCAATGCTGA
TTGTGCCTGGCTAGAAGCACAAGAGGAGGAGGAGGTGGGTTTTCCAGTCACACCTCAGGTACCTTTAAGA
CCAATGACTTACAAGGCAGCTGTAGATCTTAGCCACTTTTTAAAAGAAAAGAGGGGACTGGAAGGGCTAA
TTCACTCCCAACGAAGACAAGATCTGCTTTTTGCTTGTACTGGGTCTCTCTGGTTAGACCAGATCTGAGC
CTGGGAGCTCTCTGGCTAACTAGGGAACCCACTGCTTAAGCCTCAATAAAGCTTGCCTTGAGTGCTTCAA
GTAGTGTGTGCCCGTCTGTTGTGTGACTCTGGTAACTAGAGATCCCTCAGACCCTTTTAGTCAGTGTGGA
AAATCTCTAGCAGTAGTAGTTCATGTCATCTTATTATTCAGTATTTATAACTTGCAAAGAAATGAATATC
AGAGAGTGAGAGGCCTTGACATTGTTTAAACCCGCTGATCAGCCTCGACTGTGCCTTCTAGTTGCCAGCC
ATCTGTTGTTTGCCCCTTCCCCGTGCCTTCCTTGACCCTGGAAGGTGCCACTCCCACTGTCCTTTCCTAA
TAAAATGAGGAAATTGCATCGCATTGTCTGAGTAGGTGTCATTCTATTCTGGGGGGTGGGGTGGGGCAGG
ACAGCAAGGGGGAGGATTGGGAAGACAATAGCAGGCATGCTGGGGATGCGGTGGGCTCTATGGCTTCTGA
GGCGGAAAGAACCAGCTGGGGCTCTAGGGGGTATCCCC
[124 nt withheld, positions 8229-8352]
C
[91 nt withheld, positions 8354-8444]
A
[49 nt withheld, positions 8446-8494]
CCTTTGACGTTGGAGTCCACGTTCTTT
[37 nt withheld, positions 8522-8558]
ACCCTATCTCGGTCTATTCTTTTGATTTATAAGGGATTTTGCCGATTTCGGCCTATTGGTTAAAAAATGA
GCTGATTTAACAAAAATTTAACGCGAATTAATTCTGTGGAATGTGTGTCAGTTAGGGTGTGGAAAGTCCC
CAGGCTCCCCAGCAGGCAGAAGTATGCAAAGCATGCATCTCAATTAGTCAGCAACCAGGTGTGGAAAGTC
CCCAGGCTCCCCAGCAGGCAGAAGTATGCAAAGCATGCATCTCAATTAGTCAGCAACCATAGTCCCGCCC
CTAACTCCGCCCATCCCGCCCCTAACTCCGCCCAGTTCCGCCCATTCTCCGCCCCATGGCTGACTAATTT
TTTTTATTTATGCAGAGGCCGAGGCCGCCTCTGCCTCTGAGCTATTCCAGAAGTAGTGAGGAGGCTTTTT
TGGAGGCCTAGGCTTTTGCAAAAAGCTCCCGGGAGCTTGTATATCCATTTTCGGATCTGATCAGCACGTG
ATGAAAAAGCCTGAACTCACCGCGACGTGACCGCAAGGAATCGGTCAATACACTACATGGCGTGATTTCA
TATGCGCGATTGCTGATCCCCATGTGTATCACTGGCAAACTGTGATGGACGACACCGTCAGTGCGTCCGT
CGCGCAGGCTCTCGATGAGCTGATGCTTTGGGCCGAGGACTGCCCCGAAGTCCGGCACCTCGTGCACGCG
GATTTCGGCTCCAACAATGTCCTGACGGACAATGGCCGCATAACAGCGGTCATTGACTGGAGCGAGGCGA
TGTTCGGGGATTCCCAATACGAGGTCGCCAACATCTTCTTCTGGAGGCCGTGGTTGGCTTGTATGGAGCA
GCAGACGCGCTACTTCGAGCGGAGGCATCCGGAGCTTGCAGGATCGCCGCGGCTCCGGGCGTATATGCTC
CGCATTGGTCTTGACCAACTCTATCAGAGCTTGGTTGACGGCAATTTCGATGATGCAGCTTGGGCGCAGG
GTCGATGCGACGCAATCGTCCGATCCGGAGCCGGGACTGTCGGGCGTACACAAATCGCCCGCAGAAGCGC
GGCCGTCTGGACCGATGGCTGTGTAGAAGTACTCGCCGATAGTGGAAACCGACGCCCCAGCACTCGTCCG
AGGGCAAAGGAATAGCACGTGCTACGAGATTTCGATTCCACCGCCGCCTTCTATGAAAGGTTGGGCTTCG
GAATCGTTTTCCGGGACGCCGGCTGGATGATCCTCCAGCGCGGGGATCTCATGCTGGAGTTCTTCGCCCA
CCCCAACTTGTTTATTGCAGCTTATAATGGTTACAAATAAAGCAATAGCATCACAAATTTCACAAATAAA
GCATTTTTTTCACTGCATTCTAGTTGTGGTTTGTCCAAACTAATCAATGTATCTTATCATGTCTGTATAC
CGTCGACCTCTAGCTAGAGCTTGGCGTAATCATGGTCATAGCTGTTTCCTGTGTGAAATTGTTATCCGCT
CACAATTCCACACAACATACGAGCCGGAAGCATAAAGTGTAAAGCCTGGGGTGCCTAATGAGTGAGCTAA
CTCACATTAATTGCGTTGCGCTCACTGCCCGCTTTCCAGTCGGGAAACCTGTCGTGCCAGCTGCATTAAT
GAATCGGCCAACGCGCGGGGAGAGGCGGTTTGCGTATTGGGCGCTCTTCCGCTTCCTCGCTCACTGACTC
GCTGCGCTCGGTCGTTCGGCTGCGGCGAGCGGTATCAGCTCACTCAAAGGCGGTAATACGGTTATCCACA
GAATCAGGGGATAACGCAGGAAAGAACATGTGAGCAAAAGGCCAGCAAAAGGCCAGGAACCGTAAAAAGG
CCGCGTTGCTGGCGTTTTTCCATAGGCTCCGCCCCCCTGACGAGCATCACAAAAATCGACGCTCAAGTCA
GAGGTGGCGAAACCCGACAGGACTATAAAGATACCAGGCGTTTCCCCCTGGAAGCTCCCTCGTGCGCTCT
CCTGTTCCGACCCTGCCGCTTACCGGATACCTGTCCGCCTTTCTCCCTTCGGGAAGCGTGGCGCTTTCTC
ATAGCTCACGCTGTAGGTATCTCAGTTCGGTGTAGGTCGTTCGCTCCAAGCTGGGCTGTGTGCACTAACC
CCCCGTTCAGCCCGACCGCTGCGCCTTATCCGGTAACTATCGTCTTGAGTCCAACCCGGTAAGACACGAC
TTATCGCCACTGGCAGCAGCCACTGGTAACAGGATTAGCAGAGCGAGGTATGTAGGCGGTGCTACAGAGT
TCTTGAAGTGGTGGCCTAACTACGGCTACACTAGAAGAACAGTATTTGGTATCTGCGCTCTGCTGAAGCC
AGTTACCTTCGGAAAAAGAGTTGGTAGCTCTTGATCCGGCAAACAAACCACCGCTGGTAGCGGTGGTTTT
TTTGTTTGCAAGCAGCAGATTACGCGCAGAAAAAAAGGATCTCAAGAAGATCCTTTGATCTTTTCTACGG
GGTCTGACGCTCAGTGGAACGAAAACTCACGTTAAGGGATTTTGGTCATGAGATTATCAAAAAGGATCTT
CACCTAGATCCTTTTAAATTAAAAATGAAGTTTTAAATCAATCTAAAGTATATATGAGTAAACTTGGTCT
GACAGTTACCAATGCTTAATCAGTGAGGCACCTATCTCAGCGATCTGTCTATTTCGTTCATCCATAGTTG
CCTGACTCCCCGTCGTGTAGATAACTACGATACGGGAGGGCTTACCATCTGGCCCCAGTGCTGCAATGAT
ACCGCGAGACCCACGCTCACCGGCTCCAGATTTATCAGCAATAAACCAGCCAGCCGGAAGGGCCGAGCGC
AGAAGTGGTCCTGCAACTTTATCCGCCTCCATCCAGTCTATTAATTGTTGCCGGGAAGCTAGAGTAAGTA
GTTCGCCAGTTAATAGTTTGCGCAACGTTGTTGCCATTGCTACAGGCATCGTGGTGTCACGCTCGTCGTT
TGGTATGGCTTCATTCAGCTCCGGTTCCCAACGATCAAGGCGAGTTACATGATCCCCCATGTTGTGCAAA
AAAGCGGTTAGCTCCTTCGGTCCTCCGATCGTTGTCAGAAGTAAGTTGGCCGCAGTGTTATCACTCATGG
TTATGGCAGCACTGCATAATTCTCTTACTGTCATGCCATCCGTAAGATGCTTTTCTGTGACTGGTGAGTA
CTCAACCAAGTCATTCTGAGAATAGTGTATGCGGCGACCGAGTTGCTCTTGCCCGGCGTCAATACGGGAT
AATACCGCGCCACATAGCAGAACTTTAAAAGTGCTCATCATTGGAAAACGTTCTTCGGGGCGAAAACTCT
CAAGGATCTTACCGCTGTTGAGATCCAGTTCGATGTAACCCACTCGTGCACCCAACTGATCTTCAGCATC
TTTTACTTTCACCAGCGTTTCTGGGTGAGCAAAAACAGGAAGGCAAAATGCCGCAAAAAAGGGAATAAGG
GCGACACGGAAATGTTGAATACTCATACTCTTCCTTTTTCAATATTATTGAAGCATTTATCAGGGTTATT
GTCTCATGAGCGGATACATATTTGAATGTATTTAGAAAAATAAACAAATAGGGGTTCCGCGCACATTTCC
CCGAAAAGTGCCACCTGACGTCGACGGATCGGGAGATCAACTTGTTTATTGCAGCTTATAATGGTTACAA
ATAAAGCAATAGCATCACAAATTTCACAAATAAAGCATTTTTTTCACTGCATTCTAGTTGTGGTTTGTCC
AAACTCATCAATGTATCTTATCATGTCTGGATCAACTGGATAACTCAAGCTAACCAAAATCATCCCAAAC
TTCCCACCCCATACCCTATTACCACTGCCAATTACCTGTGGTTTCATTTACTCTAAACCTGTGATTCCTC
TGAATTATTTTCATTTTAAAGAAATTGTATTTGTTAAATATGTACTACAAACTTAGTAGTTGGAAGGGCT
AATTCACTCCCAAAGAAGACAAGATATCCTTGATCTGTGGATCTACCACACACAAGGCTACTTCCCTGAT
TAGCAGAACTACACACCAGGGCCAGGGGTCAGATATCCACTGACCTTTGGATGGTGCTACAAGCTAGTAC
CAGTTGAGCCAGATAAGGTAGAAGAGGCCAATAAAGGAGAGAACACCAGCTTGTTACACCCTGTGAGCCT
GCATGGGATGGATGACCCGGAGAGAGAAGTGTTAGAGTGGAGGTTTGACAGCCGCCTAGCATTTCATCAC
GTGGCCCGAGAGCTGCATCCGGAGTACTTCAAGAACTGCTGATATCGAGCTTGCTACAAGGGACTTTCCG
CTGGGGACTTTCCAGGGAGGCGTGGCCTGGGCGGGACTGGGGAGTGGCGAGCCCTCAGATCCTGCATATA
AGCAGCTGCTTTTTGCCTGTACTGGGTCTCTCTGGTTAGACCAGATCTGAGCCTGGGAGCTCTCTGGCTA
ACTAGGGAACCCACTGCTTAAGCCTCAATAAAGCTTGCCTTGAGTGCTTCAAGTAGTGTGTGCCCGTCTG
TTGTGTGACTCTGGTAACTAGAGATCCCTCAGACCCTTTTAGTCAGTGTGGAAAATCTCTAGCAGTGGCG
CCCGAACAGGGACTTGAAAGCGAAAGGGAAACCAGAGGAGCTCTCTCGACGCAGGACTCGGCTTGCTGAA
GCGCGCACGGCAAGAGGCGAGGGGCGGCGACTGGTGAGTACGCCAAAAATTTTGACTAGCGGAGGCTAGA
AGGAGAGAGATGGGTGCGAGAGCGTCAGTATTAAG
